>Addgene plasmid #214525 | AiP1712 - pAAV-AiE2404m-minBG-SYFP2-WPRE-BGHpA | addgene full sequence | sequence record 433042 | Addgene NGS Result
ACTCAACTCTATCTCGGGCTATTCTTTTGATTTATAAGGGATTTTGCCGATTTCGGTCTATTGGTTAAAA
AATGAGCTGATTTAACAAAAATTTAACGCGAATTTTAACAAAATATTAACGTTTACAATTTTATGGTGCA
CTCTCAGTACAATCTGCTCTGATGCCGCATAGTTAAGCCAGCCCCGACACCCGCCAACACCCGCTGACGC
GCCCTGACGGGCTTGTCTGCTCCCGGCATCCGCTTACAGACAAGCTGTGACCGTCTCCGGGAGCTGCATG
TGTCAGAGGTTTTCACCGTCATCACCGAAACGCGCGAGACGAAAGGGCCTCGTGATACGCCTATTTTTAT
AGGTTAATGTCATGATAATAATGGTTTCTTAGACGTCAGGTGGCACTTTTCGGGGAAATGTGCGCGGAAC
CCCTATTTGTTTATTTTTCTAAATACATTCAAATATGTATCCGCTCATGAGACAATAACCCTGATAAATG
CTTCAATAATATTGAAAAAGGAAGAGTATGAGTATTCAACATTTCCGTGTCGCCCTTATTCCCTTTTTTG
CGGCATTTTGCCTTCCTGTTTTTGCTCACCCAGAAACGCTGGTGAAAGTAAAAGATGCTGAAGATCAGTT
GGGTGCACGAGTGGGTTACATCGAACTGGATCTCAACAGCGGTAAGATCCTTGAGAGTTTTCGCCCCGAA
GAACGTTTTCCAATGATGAGCACTTTTAAAGTTCTGCTATGTGGCGCGGTATTATCCCGTATTGACGCCG
GGCAAGAGCAACTCGGTCGCCGCATACACTATTCTCAGAATGACTTGGTTGAGTACTCACCAGTCACAGA
AAAGCATCTTACGGATGGCATGACAGTAAGAGAATTATGCAGTGCTGCCATAACCATGAGTGATAACACT
GCGGCCAACTTACTTCTGACAACGATCGGAGGACCGAAGGAGCTAACCGCTTTTTTGCACAACATGGGGG
ATCATGTAACTCGCCTTGATCGTTGGGAACCGGAGCTGAATGAAGCCATACCAAACGACGAGCGTGACAC
CACGATGCCTGTAGCAATGGCAACAACGTTGCGCAAACTATTAACTGGCGAACTACTTACTCTAGCTTCC
CGGCAACAATTAATAGACTGGATGGAGGCGGATAAAGTTGCAGGACCACTTCTGCGCTCGGCCCTTCCGG
CTGGCTGGTTTATTGCTGATAAATCTGGAGCCGGTGAGCGTGGGTCTCGCGGTATCATTGCAGCACTGGG
GCCAGATGGTAAGCCCTCCCGTATCGTAGTTATCTACACGACGGGGAGTCAGGCAACTATGGATGAACGA
AATAGACAGATCGCTGAGATAGGTGCCTCACTGATTAAGCATTGGTAACTGTCAGACCAAGTTTACTCAT
ATATACTTTAGATTGATTTAAAACTTCATTTTTAATTTAAAAGGATCTAGGTGAAGATCCTTTTTGATAA
TCTCATGACCAAAATCCCTTAACGTGAGTTTTCGTTCCACTGAGCGTCAGACCCCGTAGAAAAGATCAAA
GGATCTTCTTGAGATCCTTTTTTTCTGCGCGTAATCTGCTGCTTGCAAACAAAAAAACCACCGCTACCAG
CGGTGGTTTGTTTGCCGGATCAAGAGCTACCAACTCTTTTTCCGAAGGTAACTGGCTTCAGCAGAGCGCA
GATACCAAATACTGTTCTTCTAGTGTAGCCGTAGTTAGGCCACCACTTCAAGAACTCTGTAGCACCGCCT
ACATACCTCGCTCTGCTAATCCTGTTACCAGTGGCTGCTGCCAGTGGCGATAAGTCGTGTCTTACCGGGT
TGGACTCAAGACGATAGTTACCGGATAAGGCGCAGCGGTCGGGCTGAACGGGGGGTTCGTGCACACAGCC
CAGCTTGGAGCGAACGACCTACACCGAACTGAGATACCTACAGCGTGAGCTATGAGAAAGCGCCACGCTT
CCCGAAGGGAGAAAGGCGGACAGGTATCCGGTAAGCGGCAGGGTCGGAACAGGAGAGCGCACGAGGGAGC
TTCCAGGGGGAAACGCCTGGTATCTTTATAGTCCTGTCGGGTTTCGCCACCTCTGACTTGAGCGTCGATT
TTTGTGATGCTCGTCAGGGGGGCGGAGCCTATGGAAAAACGCCAGCAACGCGGCCTTTTTACGGTTCCTG
GCCTTTTGCTGGCCTTTTGCTCACATGTCCTGCAGGCAGCTGCGCGCTCGCTCGCTCACTGAGGCCGCCC
GGGCGTCGGGCGACCTTTGGTCGCCCGGCCTCAGTGAGCGAGCGAGCGCGCAGAGAGGGAGTGGCCAACT
CCATCACTAGGGGTTCCTGCGGCCGCACGCGTTGTAAGAGTAATAATCGTCCTGTATTATCAAGAGTTGA
AATGTGTCTACTGGGACCAGTCTTGATGCCGATATTTTCTGTCTTGCCCAATGTGCAAACAGGGCAAGCC
TGAACTCGTAATTCCATGCCATAAAACCTGGTTTAATTTCACTGACATTCCAAGTGTAACTCAAGTGCCT
TTCTACAAAGACTTACTCATATCTCATGAAGTTAGTGTATTTCATTAGCATGGAAATCCAAAATGACCTG
TTTGATGTCCAGCCATTCAGTAAGTAGGATACAGGAAAGATCTGTTAAAGATAAAATTGTCAAAATGGAG
AGAATCACATAATTTATTTTAGCTTTCGTTGTAAACAACCACCTTTTTTTTTTTTTGTACTATCAAACTC
ATGATTTCCTGACAGCTGAAGACATCTATGCCCATGGCCTGCTTACTTTTTAAATTTCTACCTTGCTTGA
CTTCTTTCTCTATTCAAAAGAAAACACTAAGCAAGGGGGAAAAAGAAAGTATGTCCACAAGCAGACAGAG
ACTGGGATGAAGCCTGAGCTCAGCATATACGTTTCAACTGCTTTTTAAGGCACTGGGTTTTGTTTTCAAT
GTACAGGTGTTTATCTTTATTTAGAACTAAGTTTAAATGTGACACAGATTCATTGCAATTTCCCACTGTC
CTGTATCTGAAAAGCTTCCAAGTTCCCTGACGCTCTTCTTTGTCCCTGGGTATCATGATTTCAGTGTTTT
TCAAATCTATTCCTCAGCTCCAGTGTTTAATGTGTGTACAGGGATTTAACCATAACGTATGTAAAGAAAA
AGCTAGTACTTGTCTATTAAAAAAAAATAGCTACTTCTTTCTATTGGTTTCTATGTACTGTGACAAATTT
AAGCCCGATTTTTTTCAACCTATGGGTAATGTCATAGGTATAAGATAGTGGGTACAGCATGAAATAATAA
GAAGAAATTATTAGTAAACATTCATTATGATGCATTGTATGCCAAGTACTTAATGGATAATTTGTATACA
TATCCTCAAGTAATCTGAATAATTAATCTCAAAGATGGAAAGTTTCATTTTATAGACTAAAGAGATGCAC
AGAGGCCATGCCAGTTCCTTGAGTGTCCCTTAGGAGGACAAGCAGATACAAATCCAAGCATTGGGCTAGA
GAAACACTGCAACAGTGAAGAGCATTGGTAGCTCTTCCAGAGGACACGGAGCTCGGGCTGGGCATAAAAG
TCAGGGCAGAGCCATCTATTGCTTACATTTGCTTCTGGGATCCAGATCTTTCGAAGCTAGCGCTACCGGT
CGCCACCATGGTGAGCAAGGGCGAGGAGCTGTTCACCGGGGTGGTGCCCATCCTGGTCGAGCTGGACGGC
GACGTAAACGGCCACAAGTTCAGCGTGTCCGGCGAGGGCGAGGGCGATGCCACCTACGGCAAGCTGACCC
TGAAGCTGATCTGCACCACCGGCAAGCTGCCCGTGCCCTGGCCCACCCTCGTGACCACCCTGGGCTACGG
CGTGCAGTGCTTCGCCCGCTACCCCGACCACATGAAGCAGCACGACTTCTTCAAGTCCGCCATGCCCGAA
GGCTACGTCCAGGAGCGCACCATCTTCTTCAAGGACGACGGCAACTACAAGACCCGCGCCGAGGTGAAGT
TCGAGGGCGACACCCTGGTGAACCGCATCGAGCTGAAGGGCATCGACTTCAAGGAGGACGGCAACATCCT
GGGGCACAAGCTGGAGTACAACTACAACAGCCACAACGTCTATATCACCGCCGACAAGCAGAAGAACGGC
ATCAAGGCCAACTTCAAGATCCGCCACAACATCGAGGACGGCGGCGTGCAGCTCGCCGACCACTACCAGC
AGAACACCCCCATCGGCGACGGCCCCGTGCTGCTGCCCGACAACCACTACCTGAGCTACCAGTCCAAGCT
GAGCAAAGACCCCAACGAGAAGCGCGATCACATGGTCCTGCTGGAGTTCGTGACCGCCGCCGGGATCACT
CTCGGCATGGACGAGCTGTACAAGTAAGTCGACGGCGCGCCGCGGCCGCGAATTCGATATCATAATCAAC
CTCTGGATTACAAAATTTGTGAAAGATTGACTGGTATTCTTAACTATGTTGCTCCTTTTACGCTATGTGG
ATACGCTGCTTTAATGCCTTTGTATCATGCTATTGCTTCCCGTATGGCTTTCATTTTCTCCTCCTTGTAT
AAATCCTGGTTAGTTCTTGCCACGGCGGAACTCATCGCCGCCTGCCTTGCCCGCTGCTGGACAGGGGCTC
GGCTGTTGGGCACTGACAATTCCGTGGCTCGAGAGATCTTCGACTGTGCCTTCTAGTTGCCAGCCATCTG
TTGTTTGCCCCTCCCCCGTGCCTTCCTTGACCCTGGAAGGTGCCACTCCCACTGTCCTTTCCTAATAAAA
TGAGGAAATTGCATCGCATTGTCTGAGTAGGTGTCATTCTATTCTGGGGGGTGGGGTGGGGCAGGACAGC
AAGGGGGAGGATTGGGAAGACAATAGCAGGCATGAGATCTCACGTGCGGACCGAGCGGCCGCAGGAACCC
CTAGTGATGGAGTTGGCCACTCCCTCTCTGCGCGCTCGCTCGCTCACTGAGGCCGGGCGACCAAAGGTCG
CCCGACGCCCGGGCTTTGCCCGGGCGGCCTCAGTGAGCGAGCGAGCGCGCAGCTGCCTGCAGGGGCGCCT
GATGCGGTATTTTCTCCTTACGCATCTGTGCGGTATTTCACACCGCATA
[95 nt withheld, positions 5090-5184]
T
[46 nt withheld, positions 5186-5231]
C
[141 nt withheld, positions 5233-5373]
CCTTTGACGTTGGAGTCCACGTTCTTT
[32 nt withheld, positions 5401-5432]
Features (pLannotate 1.2.2; 14 found; start..end, strand, type, name):
    132..181     -  misc_feature   bom (fragment): basis of mobility region from pBR322
    283..318     -  CDS            rop (fragment): Rop protein, which maintains plasmids at low copy number; rop
    413..517     +  promoter       AmpR promoter: bla
    518..1378    +  CDS            AmpR: β-lactamase; bla; confers resistance to ampicillin, carbenicillin, and related antibiotics
   1549..2137    +  rep_origin     ori: high-copy-number ColE1/pMB1/pBR322/pUC origin of replication
   2210..2237    +  repeat_region  AAV2 ITR (fragment): inverted terminal repeat of adeno-associated virus serotype 2 inverted
   2266..2293    +  repeat_region  AAV2 ITR (fragment): inverted terminal repeat of adeno-associated virus serotype 2 inverted
   3648..4364    +  CDS            SYFP2: SYFP2 is a basic (constitutively fluorescent) yellow fluorescent protein published in 2006, derived from Aequorea victoria. It is reported to be a very rapidly-maturing monomer with moderate acid sensitivity.
   4404..4561    +  misc_feature   WPRE (fragment): woodchuck hepatitis virus posttranscriptional regulatory element
   4567..4647    +  misc_feature   WPRE (fragment): woodchuck hepatitis virus posttranscriptional regulatory element
   4664..4775    +  polyA_signal   bGH poly(A) signal: bovine growth hormone polyadenylation signal
   4893..5033    +  repeat_region  AAV2 ITR: inverted terminal repeat of adeno-associated virus serotype 2 inverted
   5038..5089    -  misc_feature   bom (fragment): basis of mobility region from pBR322
   5108..131     +  rep_origin     f1 ori (across the origin) (sequence partly withheld): f1 bacteriophage origin of replication; arrow indicates direction of (+) strand synthesis
