[The description below was written by a language model from this plasmid's Addgene catalogue record and pLannotate feature annotations shown in this document.]
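Description:
AiP1712 - pAAV-AiE2404m-minBG-SYFP2-WPRE-BGHpA is an AAV transfer plasmid built on a pAAV2 backbone, part of a collection of enhancer-driven AAV vectors developed for genetic access to defined cortical cell types. It is maintained in bacteria through a high-copy ColE1/pUC-type origin and selected with ampicillin via the bla gene and its promoter. An f1 phage origin and small remnants of the pBR322 bom and rop regions are also present in the backbone. The recorded growth strain is a recombination-deficient type, commonly chosen to keep the repeat-rich AAV2 inverted terminal repeats intact.

The expression cassette lies between the AAV2 ITRs, which provide the signals for replication and packaging of the intervening DNA into AAV particles. The automated annotation detects the left ITR only as two short fragments and the right ITR as a full feature. Downstream of the left ITR there is a stretch of more than a kilobase with no annotated features. By the construct name this should hold the AiE2404m enhancer and the minBG minimal promoter (generally a minimal beta-globin promoter), although neither element is identified in the feature table. A minimal promoter has little activity on its own, so expression depends on the enhancer, which is meant to restrict it to particular brain cell populations; the record does not state which populations. The reporter is SYFP2, a rapidly maturing monomeric yellow fluorescent protein. It is followed by a WPRE, annotated as two fragments that suggest a shortened variant, to boost transcript stability and expression, and by the bovine growth hormone polyadenylation signal. The construct is used to produce AAV that fluorescently labels the cells in which the enhancer is active.
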