Addgene plasmid #214525: AiP1712 - pAAV-AiE2404m-minBG-SYFP2-WPRE-BGHpA
Purpose: AiE2404m is an enhancer sequence, designed to drive AAV-mediated transgene expression in specific populations of brain cells
Depositing lab: Allen Institute for Brain Science & Bosiljka Tasic. Depositing organization: Allen Institute. Publication: A suite of enhancer AAVs and transgenic mouse lines for genetic access to cortical cell types. Ben-Simon Y, Hooper M, Narayan S, Daigle TL, Dwivedi D, Way SW, Oster A, Stafford DA, Mich JK, Taormina MJ, Martinez RA, Opitz-Araya X, Roth JR, Alexander JR, Allen S, Amster A, Arbuckle J, Ayala A, Baker PM, Bakken TE, Barcelli T, Barta S, Bendrick J, Bertagnolli D, Bielstein C, Bishwakarma P, Bowlus J, Boyer G, Brouner K, Casian B, Casper T, Chakka AB, Chakrabarty R, Chance RK, Chavan S, Clark M, Colbert K, Collman F, Daniel S, Departee M, DiValentin P, Donadio N, Dotson N, Egdorf T, Fliss T, Gabitto M, Garcia J, Gary A, Gasperini M, Gloe J, Goldy J, Gore BB, Graybuck L, Greisman N, Haeseleer F, Halterman C, Haradon Z, Hastings SD, Helback O, Ho W, Hockemeyer D, Huang C, Huff S, Hunker A, Johansen N, Jones D, Juneau Z, Kalmbach B, Kannan M, Khem S, Kussick E, Kutsal R, Larsen R, Lee C, Lee AY, Leibly M, Lenz GH, Li S, Liang E, Lusk N, Madigan Z, Malloy J, Malone J, McCue R, Melchor J, Mollenkopf T, Moosman S, Morin E, Newman D, Ng L, Ngo K, Omstead V, Otto S, Oyama A, Pena N, Pham T, Phillips E, Pom CA, Potekhina L, Ransford S, Ray PL, Rette D, Reynoldson C, Rimorin C, Rocha D, Ruiz A, Sanchez REA, Sawyer L, Sedeno-Cortes A, Sevigny JP, Shapovalova N, Shepard N, Shulga L, Sigler AR, Siverts L, Soliman S, Somasundaram S, Staats B, Stewart K, Szelenyi E, Tieu M, Trader C, Tran A, van Velthoven CTJ, Walker M, Wang Y, Weed N, Wirthlin M, Wood T, Wynalda B, Yao Z, Zhou T, Ariza J, Dee N, Reding M, Ronellenfitch K, Mufti S, Sunkin SM, Smith KA, Esposito L, Waters J, Thyagarajan B, Yao S, Lein ES, Zeng H, Levi BP, Ngai J, Ting JT, Tasic B. Cell. 2025 May 16:S0092-8674(25)00513-6. doi: 10.1016/j.cell.2025.05.002. PubMed 40403729.
Backbone
  Vector backbone: pAAV2
  Vector type: AAV
Growth in bacteria
  Bacterial resistance: Ampicillin, 100 μg/mL
  Growth temperature: 37°C
  Growth strain: NEB Stable
  Copy number: High Copy
Gene/Insert
  Gene/Insert name: SYFP2
  Species: Synthetic
  Promoter: minBG
  Cloning method: Gibson Cloning
Terms and licenses: Academic/Nonprofit Terms; Industry Terms: Not Available to Industry
Depositor comments: 5' Cloning Site: SgrAI (destroyed), 3' Cloning Site: SgrAI (destroyed). Please visit https://doi.org/10.1101/2024.06.10.597244 for bioRxiv preprint.
How to cite: AiP1712 - pAAV-AiE2404m-minBG-SYFP2-WPRE-BGHpA was a gift from Allen Institute for Brain Science & Bosiljka Tasic (Addgene plasmid # 214525 ; http://n2t.net/addgene:214525 ; RRID:Addgene_214525)
